Addgene plasmid #31226: pPAGFP-TPX2
Depositing lab: Patricia Wadsworth. Publication: Poleward transport of TPX2 in the mammalian mitotic spindle requires dynein, Eg5, and microtubule flux. Ma N, Tulu US, Ferenz NP, Fagerstrom C, Wilde A, Wadsworth P. Mol Biol Cell. 2010 Mar 15. 21(6):979-88. 10.1091/mbc.e09-07-0601 PubMed 20110350.
Backbone
  Vector backbone: pPAGFP-C1
  Backbone size w/o insert (bp): 4700
  Vector type: Mammalian Expression
  Selectable markers: Neomycin (select with G418)
Growth in bacteria
  Bacterial resistance: Kanamycin, 50 μg/mL
  Growth temperature: 37°C
  Growth strain: DH5alpha
  Copy number: High Copy
Gene/Insert
  Gene/Insert name: TPX2
  Species: H. sapiens (human)
  Insert size (bp): 2300
  Entrez Gene: TPX2 (a.k.a. C20orf1, C20orf2, DIL-2, DIL2, FLS353, GD:C20orf1, HCA519, HCTP4, REPP86, p100)
  Tag / fusion protein: PAGFP (N terminal on backbone)
  Cloning method: Restriction Enzyme; 5′ cloning site BspEI (not destroyed); 3′ cloning site SalI (not destroyed)
  Sequencing primers: 5′ EGFP-C
Resource information
  A portion of this plasmid was derived from a plasmid made by: pPAGFP-C1 plasmid was from Drs. G Patterson and J.Lippincott-Schwartz
Terms and licenses: Academic/Nonprofit Terms; Industry Terms: Not Available to Industry
How to cite: pPAGFP-TPX2 was a gift from Patricia Wadsworth (Addgene plasmid # 31226 ; http://n2t.net/addgene:31226 ; RRID:Addgene_31226)
