[The description below was written by a language model from this plasmid's Addgene catalogue record.]
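Description:
pPAGFP-TPX2 is a mammalian expression plasmid built on the pPAGFP-C1 backbone (about 4.7 kb without insert), a C1-style fusion vector in which the fluorescent protein lies upstream of the cloning site, so that inserted coding sequences are expressed with the tag at their N terminus. It is maintained as a high-copy plasmid in E. coli under kanamycin selection, and it carries a neomycin resistance marker that allows G418 selection of transfected mammalian cells. The record does not name the promoter driving the fusion or the origin of replication, and no feature table is provided to confirm those elements.

The payload is the human TPX2 coding sequence (roughly 2.3 kb), cloned by restriction enzyme digestion between BspEI and SalI sites, both of which remain intact. TPX2 is a microtubule-associated spindle protein, and here it is fused at its N terminus to PAGFP, a photoactivatable GFP variant that is only weakly fluorescent until irradiated with near-UV or violet light, after which it fluoresces strongly under standard GFP excitation. This lets an experimenter switch on a defined subpopulation of tagged protein in a chosen region of a living cell and follow its movement and turnover over time.

In line with the associated publication on poleward transport of TPX2 in the mammalian mitotic spindle, the construct is suited to live-cell photoactivation experiments that track TPX2 dynamics on spindle microtubules, including how that movement depends on dynein, Eg5 and microtubule flux.
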