>Addgene plasmid #31226 | pPAGFP-TPX2 | addgene partial sequence | sequence record 35944 | EGFP-C 5'-CATGGTCCTGCTGGAGTTCGTG-3'
TCGGCATGGACGAGCTGTACAGTCCGGACTCAGATCCATGTCACAAGTTAAAAGCTCTTATTCCTATGAT
GCCCCCTCGGATTTCATCAATTTTTCATCCTTGGATGATGAAGGAGATACTCAAAACATAGATTCATGGT
TTGAGGAGAAGGCCAATTTGGAGAATAAGTTACTGGGGAAGAATGGAACTGGAGGGCTTTTTCAGGGCAA
AACTCCTTTGAGAAAGGCTAATCTTCAGCAAGCTATTGTCACACCTTTGAAACCAGTTGACAACACTTAC
TACAAAGAGGCAGAAAAAGAAAATCTTGTGGAACAATCCATTCCGTCAAATGCTTGTTCTTCCCTGGAAG
TTGAGGCAGCCATATCAAGAAAAACTCCAGCCCAGCCTCAGAGAAGATCTCTTAGGCTTTCTGCTCAGAA
GGATTTGGAACAGAAAGAAAAGCATCATGTAAAAATGAAAGCCAAGAGATGTGCCACTCCTGTAATCATC
GATGAAATTCTACCCTCTAAGAAAATGAAAGTTTCTAACAACAAAAAGAAGCCAGAGGAAGAAGGCAGTG
CTCATCAAGATACTGCTGAAAAGAATGCATCTTCCCCAGAGAAAGCCAAGGGTAGACATACTGTGCCTTG
TATGCCACCTGCAAAGCAGAAGTTTCTAAAAAGTACTGAGGAGCAAGAGCTGGAGAAGAGTATGAAAATG
CAGCAAGAGGTGGTGGAGATGCGGAAAAGA
